>Addgene plasmid #19645 | pGC292 | depositor full sequence | sequence record 9277 | Author sequence
AAGCTTGCATGCCTGCAGGTCGACTCTAGACCGCGGTTTTGGCGCGGATCCACTAGTTCTAGCTTCAAAA
GCGCTCTGAAGTTCCTATACTTTCTAGAGAATAGGAACTTCGGAATAGGAACTTCAAGATCCCCGGGGTA
TGTTTCGAATGATACTAACATAACATAGAACATTTTCAGGAGCTCAGAAAAAATGACTGCTCCAAAGAAG
AAGCGTAAGGTACCGGCAGAAAAAATGACTGCTCCAAAGAAGAAGCGTAAGGTACCGGCAGAAAAAATGA
CTGCTCCAAAGAAGAAGCGTAAGGTACCGGCAGAAAAAATGACTGCTCCAAAGAAGAAGCGTAAGGTACC
GGTAGAAAAAATGAGTAAAGGAGAAGAACTTTTCACTGGAGTTGTCCCAATTCTTGTTGAATTAGATGGT
GATGTTAATGGGCACAAATTTTCTGTCAGTGGAGAGGGTGAAGGTGATGCAACATACGGAAAACTTACCC
TTAAATTTATTTGCACTACTGGAAAACTACCTGTTCCATGGGTAAGTTTAAACATATATATACTAACTAA
CCCTGATTATTTAAATTTTCAGCCAACACTTGTCACTACTTTCTGTTATGGTGTTCAATGCTTCTCGAGA
TACCCAGATCATATGAAACGGCATGACTTTTTCAAGAGTGCCATGCCCGAAGGTTATGTACAGGAAAGAA
CTATATTTTTCAAAGATGACGGGAACTACAAGACACGTAAGTTTAAACAGTTCGGTACTAACTAACCATA
CATATTTAAATTTTCAGGTGCTGAAGTCAAGTTTGAAGGTGATACCCTTGTTAATAGAATCGAGTTAAAA
GGTATTGATTTTAAAGAAGATGGAAACATTCTTGGACACAAATTGGAATACAACTATAACTCACACAATG
TATACATCATGGCAGACAAACAAAAGAATGGAATCAAAGTTGTAAGTTTAAACATGATTTTACTAACTAA
CTAATCTGATTTAAATTTTCAGAACTTCAAAATTAGACACAACATTGAAGATGGAAGCGTTCAACTAGCA
GACCATTATCAACAAAATACTCCAATTGGCGATGGCCCTGTCCTTTTACCAGACAACCATTACCTGTCCA
CACAATCTGCCCTTTCGAAAGATCCCAACGAAAAGAGAGACCACATGGTCCTTCTTGAGTTTGTAACAGC
TGCTGGGATTACACATGGCATGGACGAACTATACAAAAGCCCACAAGCTTTGGAATTCGCTAGCCGGCCA
TACAAGTAATCCGGATGATCGACGCCAACGTCGTTGAATTTTCAAATTTTAAATACTGAATATTTGTTTT
TTTTCCTATTATTTATTTATTCTCTTTGTGTTTTTTTTCTTGCTTTCTAAAAAATTAATTCAATCCAAAT
CTAAACATGAGCGGTTTTTTTTCTCTTTCCGTCTCCCAATTCGTATTCCGCTCCTCTCATCTGAACACAA
TGTGCAAGTTTATTTATCTTCTCGCTTTCATTTCATTAGGACGTGGGGGGAATTGGTGGAAGGGGGAAAC
ACACAAAAGGATGATGGAAATGAAATAAGGACACACAATATGCAACAACATTCAATTCAGAAATATGGAG
GAAGGTTTAAAAGAAAACATAAAAATATATAGAGGAGGAAGGAAAACTAGTAAAAAATAAGCAAAGAAAT
TAGGCGAACGATGAGAATTGTCCTCGCTTGGGCCCTTTCGTCTCGCGCGTTTCGGTGATGACGGTGAAAA
CCTCTGACACATGCAGCTCCCGGAGACGGTCACAGCTTGTCTGTAAGCGGATGCCGGGAGCAGACAAGCC
CGTCAGGGCGCGTCAGCGGGTGTTGGCGGGTGTCGGGGCTGGCTTAACTATGCGGCATCAGAGCAGATTG
TACTGAGAGTGCACCATATGCGGTGTGAAATACCGCACAGATGCGTAAGGAGAAAATACCGCATCAGGCG
GCCTTAAGGGCCTCGTGATACGCCTATTTTTATAGGTTAATGTCATGATAATAATGGTTTCTTAGACGTC
AGGTGGCACTTTTCGGGGAAATGTGCGCGGAACCCCTATTTGTTTATTTTTCTAAATACATTCAAATATG
TATCCGCTCATGAGACAATAACCCTGATAAATGCTTCAATAATATTGAAAAAGGAAGAGTATGAGTATTC
AACATTTCCGTGTCGCCCTTATTCCCTTTTTTGCGGCATTTTGCCTTCCTGTTTTTGCTCACCCAGAAAC
GCTGGTGAAAGTAAAAGATGCTGAAGATCAGTTGGGTGCACGAGTGGGTTACATCGAACTGGATCTCAAC
AGCGGTAAGATCCTTGAGAGTTTTCGCCCCGAAGAACGTTTTCCAATGATGAGCACTTTTAAAGTTCTGC
TATGTGGCGCGGTATTATCCCGTATTGACGCCGGGCAAGAGCAACTCGGTCGCCGCATACACTATTCTCA
GAATGACTTGGTTGAGTACTCACCAGTCACAGAAAAGCATCTTACGGATGGCATGACAGTAAGAGAATTA
TGCAGTGCTGCCATAACCATGAGTGATAACACTGCGGCCAACTTACTTCTGACAACGATCGGAGGACCGA
AGGAGCTAACCGCTTTTTTGCACAACATGGGGGATCATGTAACTCGCCTTGATCGTTGGGAACCGGAGCT
GAATGAAGCCATACCAAACGACGAGCGTGACACCACGATGCCTGTAGCAATGGCAACAACGTTGCGCAAA
CTATTAACTGGCGAACTACTTACTCTAGCTTCCCGGCAACAATTAATAGACTGGATGGAGGCGGATAAAG
TTGCAGGACCACTTCTGCGCTCGGCCCTTCCGGCTGGCTGGTTTATTGCTGATAAATCTGGAGCCGGTGA
GCGTGGGTCTCGCGGTATCATTGCAGCACTGGGGCCAGATGGTAAGCCCTCCCGTATCGTAGTTATCTAC
ACGACGGGGAGTCAGGCAACTATGGATGAACGAAATAGACAGATCGCTGAGATAGGTGCCTCACTGATTA
AGCATTGGTAACTGTCAGACCAAGTTTACTCATATATACTTTAGATTGATTTAAAACTTCATTTTTAATT
TAAAAGGATCTAGGTGAAGATCCTTTTTGATAATCTCATGACCAAAATCCCTTAACGTGAGTTTTCGTTC
CACTGAGCGTCAGACCCCGTAGAAAAGATCAAAGGATCTTCTTGAGATCCTTTTTTTCTGCGCGTAATCT
GCTGCTTGCAAACAAAAAAACCACCGCTACCAGCGGTGGTTTGTTTGCCGGATCAAGAGCTACCAACTCT
TTTTCCGAAGGTAACTGGCTTCAGCAGAGCGCAGATACCAAATACTGTCCTTCTAGTGTAGCCGTAGTTA
GGCCACCACTTCAAGAACTCTGTAGCACCGCCTACATACCTCGCTCTGCTAATCCTGTTACCAGTGGCTG
CTGCCAGTGGCGATAAGTCGTGTCTTACCGGGTTGGACTCAAGACGATAGTTACCGGATAAGGCGCAGCG
GTCGGGCTGAACGGGGGGTTCGTGCACACAGCCCAGCTTGGAGCGAACGACCTACACCGAACTGAGATAC
CTACAGCGTGAGCATTGAGAAAGCGCCACGCTTCCCGAAGGGAGAAAGGCGGACAGGTATCCGGTAAGCG
GCAGGGTCGGAACAGGAGAGCGCACGAGGGAGCTTCCAGGGGGAAACGCCTGGTATCTTTATAGTCCTGT
CGGGTTTCGCCACCTCTGACTTGAGCGTCGATTTTTGTGATGCTCGTCAGGGGGGCGGAGCCTATGGAAA
AACGCCAGCAACGCGGCCTTTTTACGGTTCCTGGCCTTTTGCTGGCCTTTTGCTCACATGTTCTTTCCTG
CGTTATCCCCTGATTCTGTGGATAACCGTATTACCGCCTTTGAGTGAGCTGATACCGCTCGCCGCAGCCG
AACGACCGAGCGCAGCGAGTCAGTGAGCGAGGAAGCGGAAGAGCGCCCAATACGCAAACCGCCTCTCCCC
GCGCGTTGGCCGATTCATTAATGCAGCTGGCACGACAGGTTTCCCGACTGGAAAGCGGGCAGTGAGCGCA
ACGCAATTAATGTGAGTTAGCTCACTCATTAGGCACCCCAGGCTTTACACTTTATGCTTCCGGCTCGTAT
GTTGTGTGGAATTGTGAGCGGATAACAATTTCACACAGGAAACAGCTATGACCATGATTACGCCAAGCTG
TAAGTTTAAACATGATCTTACTAACTAACTATTCTCATTTAAATTTTCAGAGCTTAAAAATGGCTGAAAT
CACTCACAACGATGGATACGCTAACAACTTGGAAATGAAAT
Features (pLannotate 1.2.2; 13 found; start..end, strand, type, name):
      1..30      -  misc_feature   MCS (fragment): pUC18/19 multiple cloning site
     46..62      -  misc_feature   MCS (fragment): pBluescript multiple cloning site
     78..125     -  protein_bind   FRT: FLP-mediated recombination occurs in the 8-bp core sequence TCTAGAAA (Turan and Bode, 2011). FLP recombinase from the Saccharomyces cerevisiae 2μ plasmid
    364..1224    +  CDS            sg25: sg25 is a basic (constitutively fluorescent) green fluorescent protein published in 1997, derived from Aequorea victoria.
   1722..1757    +  CDS            rop (fragment): Rop protein, which maintains plasmids at low copy number; rop
   1859..1958    +  misc_feature   bom (fragment): basis of mobility region from pBR322
   2056..2160    +  promoter       AmpR promoter: bla
   2161..3021    +  CDS            AmpR: β-lactamase; bla; confers resistance to ampicillin, carbenicillin, and related antibiotics
   3192..3780    +  rep_origin     ori: high-copy-number ColE1/pMB1/pBR322/pUC origin of replication
   3963..4055    +  CDS            lacI (fragment): lac repressor; lacI; The lac repressor binds to the lac operator to inhibit transcription in E. coli. This inhibition can be relieved by adding lactose or isopropyl-β-D-thiogalactopyranoside (IPTG).
   4068..4089    +  protein_bind   CAP binding site: CAP binding activates transcription in the presence of cAMP. E. coli catabolite activator protein
   4104..4134    +  promoter       lac promoter: promoter for the E. coli lac operon
   4142..4158    +  protein_bind   lac operator: The lac repressor binds to the lac operator to inhibit transcription in E. coli. This inhibition can be relieved by adding lactose or isopropyl-β-D-thiogalactopyranoside (IPTG). lac repressor encoded by lacI
