[The description below was written by a language model from this plasmid's Addgene catalogue record and pLannotate feature annotations shown in this document.]
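Description:
pGC292 is a small (about 4.3 kb) C. elegans expression plasmid built on the pGC76 backbone and belonging to a FLP/FRT "FLP-Out" toolkit for controlled gene expression in the worm. It is propagated in E. coli as a high-copy plasmid through a ColE1/pUC-type origin and selected with ampicillin via the bla (AmpR) gene and its promoter. The remaining bacterial annotations (lac promoter, operator and CAP site, and fragments of lacI, rop, bom and pUC/pBluescript polylinkers) are standard cloning-vector remnants rather than functional parts of the payload.

The insert is recorded as <*iA-4xNLS-GFP::let-858(3'). Consistent with this, the feature table shows a single FRT site, the target of the yeast 2μ FLP recombinase, followed downstream by a green fluorescent protein coding sequence derived from Aequorea victoria. The catalogue lists four nuclear localization signals fused at the N terminus, which would concentrate the fluorescence in nuclei and make expressing cells easier to score, and a 3' region from the C. elegans let-858 gene, which would supply 3' end processing signals. Neither the NLS repeats nor the let-858 3' region is annotated separately, and the record does not explain the "*iA" element in the insert name.

No worm promoter is recorded or annotated upstream of the FRT, so the plasmid looks like a promoterless FRT–reporter module, although the record does not say this outright. In a FLP-Out design, such a unit typically forms the downstream half of a cassette: FLP-mediated excision of an FRT-flanked intervening segment brings the reporter under the control of an upstream promoter, switching on nuclear GFP only in cells where FLP has acted.
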