Addgene plasmid #19645: pGC292
Depositing lab: Jane Hubbard. Depositing organization: NYU Grossman School of Medicine. Publication: A "FLP-Out" system for controlled gene expression in Caenorhabditis elegans. Voutev R, Hubbard EJ. Genetics. 2008 Sep;180(1):103-19. doi: 10.1534/genetics.108.090274. PubMed 18723890.
Backbone
  Vector backbone: pGC76
  Vector type: Worm Expression ; FLP/FRT
Growth in bacteria
  Bacterial resistance: Ampicillin, 100 μg/mL
  Growth temperature: 37°C
  Growth strain: DH5alpha
  Copy number: High Copy
Gene/Insert
  Gene/Insert name: <*iA-4xNLS-GFP::let-858(3’)
  Species: C. elegans (nematode), S. cerevisiae (budding yeast); A. victoria
  Tag / fusion protein: 4xNLS (N terminal on insert)
  Cloning method: Restriction Enzyme
  Sequencing primers: 5′ M13R
Terms and licenses: Academic/Nonprofit Terms; Industry Terms: Not Available to Industry
How to cite: pGC292 was a gift from Jane Hubbard (Addgene plasmid # 19645 ; http://n2t.net/addgene:19645 ; RRID:Addgene_19645)
