>Addgene plasmid #19645 | pGC292 | addgene partial sequence | sequence record 25470 | 19645 with GFP-R
TTCTCCTTTACTCATTTTTTCTACCGGTACCTTACGCTTCTTCTTTGGAGCAGTCATTTTTTCTGCCGGT
ACCTTACGCTTCTTCTTTGGAGCAGTCATTTTTTCTGCCGGTACCTTACGCTTCTTCTTTGGAGCAGTCA
TTTTTTCTGCCGGTACCTTACGCTTCTTCTTTGGAGCAGTCATTTTTTCTGAGCTCCTGAAAATGTTCTA
TGTTATGTTAGTATCATTCGAAACATACCCCGGGGATCTTGAAGTTCCTATTCCGAAGTTCCTATTCTCT
AGAAAGTATAGGAACTTCAGAGCGCTTTTGAAGCTAGAACTAGTGGATCCGCGCCAAAACCGCGGTCTAG
AGTCGACCTGCAGGCATGCAAGCTTATTTCATTTCCAAGTTGTTAGCGTATCCATCGTTGTGAGTGATTT
CAGCCATTTTTAAGCTCTGAAAATTTAAATGAGAATAGTTAGTTAGTAAGATCATGTTTAAACTTACAGC
TTGGCGTAATCATGGTCATAGCTGTTTCCTGTGTGAAATTGTTATCCGCTCACAATTCCACACAACATAC
GAGCCGGAAGCATAAAGTGTAAAGCCTGGGGTGCCAA
